Addgene plasmid #170841: pYI012
Purpose: pGH3.17::GUSPlus::tOCS
Depositing lab: Christian Fankhauser. Depositing organization: Universite de Lausanne (UNIL). Publication: A combination of plasma membrane sterol biosynthesis and autophagy is required for shade-induced hypocotyl elongation. Ince YC, Krahmer J, Fiorucci AS, Trevisan M, Galvao VC, Wigger L, Pradervand S, Fouillen L, Van Delft P, Genva M, Mongrand S, Gallart-Ayala H, Ivanisevic J, Fankhauser C. Nat Commun. 2022 Oct 10;13(1):5659. doi: 10.1038/s41467-022-33384-9. PubMed 36216814.
Backbone
  Vector backbone: pYI001
  Vector type: Plant Expression
Growth in bacteria
  Bacterial resistance: Streptomycin, 50 μg/mL
  Growth temperature: 37°C
  Growth strain: DH5alpha
  Copy number: High Copy
Gene/Insert
  Gene/Insert name: GH3.17p
  Promoter: GH3.17p
  Cloning method: Gibson Cloning
  Sequencing primers: 5′ ATCCAAGCTCAAGCTAAGCTCATAAACATTTACCTTTCATGG; 3′ TAGAAATTTACCCTCAGATCTACCATtTtctgaaagcagacacaaacaaagc
Terms and licenses: Academic/Nonprofit Terms; Industry Terms: Not Available to Industry
Depositor comments: Please visit https://doi.org/10.1101/2021.06.16.448628 for bioRxiv preprint.
How to cite: pYI012 was a gift from Christian Fankhauser (Addgene plasmid # 170841 ; http://n2t.net/addgene:170841 ; RRID:Addgene_170841)
