[The description below was written by a language model from this plasmid's Addgene catalogue record and pLannotate feature annotations shown in this document.]
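Description:
pYI012 is a 16.5 kb binary T-DNA plasmid for plant expression, built on the pYI001 backbone and carrying a transcriptional reporter of the form pGH3.17::GUSPlus::tOCS. Outside the T-DNA borders it has the usual two-host replication system. A high-copy ColE1/pUC-type origin with the pBR322 bom region supports propagation in E. coli. The pVS1 oriV, RepA and StaA functions give stable maintenance in Agrobacterium. Bacterial selection is by streptomycin, conferred by an aadA (SmR) aminoglycoside adenylyltransferase gene that also gives spectinomycin resistance. The small gentamicin-resistance, integron promoter and rop matches are only fragments.

Between the nopaline-type right and left border repeats, the GH3.17 promoter was inserted by Gibson assembly upstream of GUSPlus. This promoter is not annotated in the feature table but presumably occupies the large unannotated stretch between the right border and the reporter. GUSPlus is a codon-optimised Staphylococcus β-glucuronidase interrupted by a catalase intron, so that active enzyme is made in plant cells but not in bacteria. The coding sequence is followed by a His tag and the octopine synthase terminator.

A second cassette lies in the opposite orientation. It consists of EGFP fused to a short N-terminal fragment of Arabidopsis basic chitinase (CHI-B), preceded by a TEV-type 5′ leader element and ended by a CaMV poly(A) signal. This probably serves as a fluorescent marker for identifying transformants, although the record states neither its promoter nor its purpose, and no other plant selection marker is annotated.

The construct is suited to Agrobacterium-mediated transformation and to histochemical or quantitative GUS assays of GH3.17 promoter activity. It was deposited with a study of shade-induced hypocotyl elongation.
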