Features (pLannotate 1.2.2; 19 found; start..end, strand, type, name):
    115..139     -  misc_feature   RB T-DNA repeat: right border repeat from nopaline C58 T-DNA
   5719..7741    +  CDS            GUSPlus™: β-glucuronidase codon-optimized Staphylococcus gusA gene with a catalase intron to ensure expression in plants but not bacteria
   7748..7765    +  CDS            7xHis (fragment): 6xHis affinity tag
   7778..8485    +  terminator     OCS terminator: octopine synthase terminator
   8501..8658    -  polyA_signal   CaMV poly(A) signal (fragment): cauliflower mosaic virus polyadenylation signal
   8728..9444    -  CDS            EGFP: EGFP is a basic (constitutively fluorescent) green fluorescent protein published in 1996, derived from Aequorea victoria. It is reported to be a rapidly-maturing weak dimer with moderate acid sensitivity.
   9445..9522    -  CDS            CHI-B (fragment): CHIB_ARATH - Also known as PR3. Experimental evidence at protein level: Swiss-Prot protein existence level 1. Defense against chitin-containing fungal pathogens. Seems particularly implicated in resistance to jasmonate-inducing pathogens such as A.brassicicola. In vitro antifungal activity against T.reesei, but not against A.solani, F.oxysporum, S.sclerotiorum, G.graminis and P.megasperma. From Arabidopsis thaliana (Mouse-ear cress).
   9580..9616    -  ncRNA          PK1-TEV CVMV: Accession: RF01102 - 5'-leader pseudoknot of TEV/CVMV
  10080..10104   -  misc_feature   LB T-DNA repeat: left border repeat from nopaline C58 T-DNA
  10363..10386   +  promoter       Pc promoter (fragment): intI1 (promoter lies within the coding sequence); class 1 integron promoter
  10562..10618   +  CDS            GmR (fragment): gentamycin acetyltransferase; aacC1; confers resistance to gentamycin
  10629..11416   +  CDS            SmR (fragment): aminoglycoside adenylyltransferase (Murphy, 1985); aadA; confers resistance to spectinomycin and streptomycin
  11662..12250   +  rep_origin     ori: high-copy-number ColE1/pMB1/pBR322/pUC origin of replication
  12436..12576   -  misc_feature   bom: basis of mobility region from pBR322
  12678..12717   -  CDS            rop (fragment): Rop protein, which maintains plasmids at low copy number; rop
  12920..13114   -  rep_origin     pVS1 oriV: origin of replication for the Pseudomonas plasmid pVS1 (Heeb et al., 2000)
  13180..14253   -  CDS            pVS1 RepA: replication protein from the Pseudomonas plasmid pVS1 (Heeb et al., 2000)
  14682..15311   -  CDS            pVS1 StaA: stability protein from the Pseudomonas plasmid pVS1 (Heeb et al., 2000)
  15871..16272   -  CDS            Y4CG_SINFN (fragment): Protein inferred from homology: Swiss-Prot protein existence level 3. From Sinorhizobium fredii (strain NBRC 101917 / NGR234).
>Addgene plasmid #170841 | pYI012 | addgene full sequence | sequence record 343833 | Addgene NGS Result
TTGATCCCGAGGGGAACCCTGTGGTTGGCATGCACATACAAATGGACGAACGGATAAACCTTTTCACGCC
CTTTTAAATATCCGATTATTCTAATAAACGCTCTTTTCTCTTAGGTTTACCCGCCAATATATCCTGTCAA
ACACTGATAGTTTAAACTGAAGGCGGGAAACGACAATCTGATCCAAGCTCAAGCTAAGCTCATAAACATT
TACCTTTCATGGGGATTACATTTTTAAGTCTATAGCTATATCCATTATTCAGTTATGTGCATAAATCAGC
TTCTTCTTCTTCTTCTTTTGTAACTAAAGCATGCATAATAAGAAAGCCGATATTGGACATAGACCAACAA
AGCTATGTAATTGGAATGATCAGCCAATTAGGTAACACATCAAAGAAAAGAAATAATAGATCCTCCGATG
TTTGGTAAATTTATTAATAATTATTTACACAAGTTGGTAATTGTGGAATAATTTGTCTACACAAGGTTGA
CAATTGTGGCTGAGCGATTATGTTAGAGTGCATCAAGTTGAAAGTGTAGGATTTTGTTGGACTCTTTTGG
TGCCTTGGTAAAATAAGATGATATAATCGGGGTGGTTTTGATTGAGCTTCCACCAAGATAGAGTGTTCAT
ATTTTATTAGCTAGTAGACTTAAAGATTTATGTCACTCATCGTAATGAGAAATTTCTACAATTTCCACTT
ATATACAATGCAAAACAAACTAAATTGGTACAACAAACATATATTCATGTGAACCTCATATGTTCCTCAT
GCATAGTTACCAATAGTTCGTATCTCTCGTCTTTTATTGGGAGTTATCTTATCAATGTGCTGAATTTGGC
TATAATGATGTTTTTCAAATTGAGCACACGACCATGAGTACTTTATTTTTTGTTTTTTCAAAATGACTTA
AAATCGTTGTGTATCATTTATCGAGTCTCTATTCGAAAGGCCAGACTAACTCGATTTGGACTGGTGCCAA
GACAAAAGCTTGTTTTTGGGGAGGTGCGGAAAGGTGAAACCCTCCGTAGTACGTGATGTATCTCAGGAAT
AGAAATGTTCTGATTTTATCATTTAATCTTTGTGGAGTTTGATGAATATATAAAGGTGATTTAGAGTTTT
TATGTCATTATTTACATGATTACTAAAAGAAACCCTAGGCTAAAAGATATTTGCCTCAAAATTGAAAAAG
TTGAATATTTTAACACTTTACTAATATATACTTTGTTAAGCACCATTTTTCCCTCCTATTTTCTCTCCTT
ATTTCAAGACTACATGTGCCCTCATAGAGACACTTGCTTTTGCATTTCACTTTATGTTAATCTGAGCAAT
AAAAGACCTCTAAAGACCATATCTAAGCAAATCCCTGAACAAATGTCCTAATCAACAATTTAATTAATAC
TAGTTTCTTTTCGGTTTCAAGGCGTTTACCAAAAACCAAACAACTCTTTACACAAAACTAGTTCTATTCA
CTTTGGGATCGGTGATGTGCTTATTGCTATTAATTAATACTAGATATGATCATAGTCTCTTCTATTCCAA
GCAACGCATACCACTTTGTTTATGTGGTACACCAGTCATTTACTTGCCTACTCAATAGAAGTTTTCACTT
TTGATTTTGTATTTCTCTCCATAAGTATAATATTAGGAATAATTAAAGCTATATAAGTAAAGAATGCGAA
AATCTTGATGGATTTAACATTATATATATATATATATATATATATCTTTCTAGATTTAGATTTAAACTCG
GATTGTTATGCAATGACGCAACTAGTATAAATGACTAGGCTACATCTTACATGTTATGGTCAGCTAAAAA
TTGTTATGTTAAATGTGTGATTAAAATTAATTTAATTGAGGTGTATGTACACACGAAGGATTTTATATTG
CTATAGATAGATAAATAAATAAAAATAATTTATACTGTTTGGACTGACCAAGTTATAACACTAAGAAAAA
CAATAATATGGGAATTCCACAGTTTATTTTTCACTAATTTTCAAAATCCGTTATTTTTTTTTAAAAAATG
TTCTAACTAAACGAGAGAATTAAAGTTATATTCTCTTCAAGGAAGCTGGCAAATTTATTTAAAGTCTCAC
TTGTACATCAAACGTACGTTGAATCATTTATAAGAGCTGAGTGTGTAAGATACGTAATTTAAATTTGACA
AGTCATTAGCTTTGCCAAATATTTCGAACACTATGAAGTCTGTGATCATTAACTTATTTTTCTTGTCAAC
AGAAGTCACATGTTACATCACAAATCCTAATTAGTAGAACACTAGAAATCAGATTTAGCTATAACCATCC
AACATATAAGCTATACACTTGATTTTTGGAGACTTGTGGGTAAACTAACTACTCTTGAAATGTGAGACTC
ACATGTAAGTCTTGTTTCGGTAATTAATCTCTAAATTTTAATCTTATGTAACCCTACGTTAATAGACCGA
ATAATATTTTTTAACTTGAGTAAATCGAAATCAATACTCATATTACTAGATTATAATCTCATATCATATT
CCTAATTTTTATTGTATTTTTTCTGTTTCTCTTATTGCCATTTATCTGAAATTTTCTTTTTAATTTATTT
TCTCTTATGGTTTTGTCGTGATTCAGGAGTAGTAATTAATTCACGTCATGCGCGATTTAATATGAATTTA
AAAATGTTATCTCAGTCCATGAGAAGTAGTAATTGTGTTGTGCGTATTGGTTTGAAGTAGTCCACCAAAA
GAGCAATAAATGCAAAGCTCGTAACTTTGACCTATTTTTTGTTTGTCTTATTACACTACTGATTTTTTTT
TCCTTTGCCATGTCTATACAGTATACACTATTATTCTCTCTTATTTTTCAATATATGAACTACATAACAC
ATTTAATATAAACAACATGCATTAGTTTACATTAGATAGAAAACTTAAGCTGTTACATGATCCAGGACTT
TGGTATCCTAGTGGCATGTCCGCATGTGTTGCAATCTCTTAAAACTCTCAAACAGCAACTACAACATATT
CTACATAGTCTCTAGATTTGTTTGGGTCAACCATATAGTCTCGAATTTAAACGTCAAATTCACAGTACGT
ATATGGTTCTTAACCACTGTATGCCAATTATTATCACTAACCCTTTCAATTATACTGTATTTGAAACCCG
AATCTTATATTAACCTTAGCGTTTTAGGCTTAAGTTTATTGTTGACTTTCGAACTGTTAACATACTTTTA
TGGGTGTATATATATGACTTATGCTACAACCAACTTTTGATCCTTTAACTTCTAGCATAAGTCCATGACT
GTAGTTTCCAATGGATATGCTTAGAATCCCGTTGACATATATTTTGAGTGAAGAATTAGATGATGAACAA
TATAAAAGTATTTAAGCCTTTTAACAAAAATATAAAAATATATTAAAAAAAAATCCTGTTAATAAATTCT
TTTACGGGAATGACCAATCAAAATATATGTGGGCTTATTGTTCCACGAACCAGGATGAAACACATCAGAT
GATACATCATTCAAAGGTTTTGCGAAAGTTCTTTTTATCTAACTAGGATTTCGGATGGTTTGCCTAAAAT
AACATAATAGAAGAAAATATGGGCGTTACGTATCAGGAAAATATTATCACAAAACAACATTTCAAGAATT
CATTACTTTTAAAACAGAAATAGTAAGGTTAGAAAATATTCAAAAAGAGTGCATGTCTTTTAAAGTTGAT
GGGTCGGTCTTATAGATTGCGCATGTCCTGTATCTCTCCCAAACATTGTGGACCGGTCTATGTATTTGTG
AAAGGAAATATGCCAACTTTTACTAGTCTCTCTCTCGCATGTGTGTGAGTGAAATAGTTTTAATATTTCA
AATTTATTTCCAAAACAATTCTTACAAGGATTATCAACTGCGCAGCTTAAAAAATCCAATTATACTCAAC
TAGTATTATCACTCTATAGTTCAGAATACTTTTCTTGAAAATATGAAATATATATAAACTATAAATTTTA
TGTTTTTATATTATTTAATGAAGACAATCAATGGGATTAAGACCATTAACGTGTGAAACATAAGACATAT
ATGATTTATCGTAAGGTTGAGAATCTATGTATGCTTTTTCAGGGACCAAAAGGAATATATAACATCCCTT
CAGAAAAAAAAAGATTTACATGATTTGGGTTGTTACGTTTCAAAAAGAAAATTAAAACTCTAGTTTAAAA
TCTGGTAGATGTTTCAGCCCCTTGTTTAATAAATCTGAAACGAGATTCTCACCATCATTTTTTTGGGATA
AATTATCACTATTATTTTCATATATATGTTATTTTAAATTGATTATTAATTATTTAGTAGAATGGTATAA
TCATGAATTATAAACAAATACGTGGAATAAAATAACTAAATCGAGATGTTTAATTAAATCAACTTAATTG
TCAAGGAAAAGATTTATTTTAGTTTTATCATTAAATGACTAAACCAAAATAAACTAAGCAATATAAAAAG
CCTAAAGCAAAGGAATTGACGAAACATGCCTAAAGTGTATGACATAGCGTATTTGAATGAAATTTGTTCA
CGAGAAAAAGATCATCTTCTCCAAACCCTCTCAGGCCTCTTTTCTCTCTGTTCACATCTGTTTCCTCGTC
ACACAAGACATATACATTAACCTAATTCAACTGTTCCATGTCTTTTAAAGTTTTCTTGATGGAATTAAGC
TGATGCATGTTATTTTATGTTGTAATTATCATCATTTATGGTTAGTTAGTCAATTGGTCTATTTATATTA
TATGTATATCAACGTAACGACCCTATCATATGCATTTGGATCTGCATCACCAAGATGATGACTTTATAAT
ATCCAAGAGATTTAACAATCTTAACAATCCTTCTCTCTCTTAATCTTGATTGCCATAAGTCAAACTTGAG
ATTATTTAATTACTATATGGAGCCCAATTATCGCATGTAAATGAGGTTAATATAAATAGGCAGATTTAAA
CTAACATATATGTCAATGGAATTTGAATAACTAAGAGTTGTTTAGTATTTCACAGCAATGCAAATATACA
GGTTTTAAGAACAATATGCAAATGAATTTAAGGGATATATAAAAAGTTCTTAAAGAAAATTCCATAGCCA
CATATATAAAGAATTTGTTAACTTAAGCTATCATATACTTCTTTTTAGTATAAACTTTATTTGAAAAATT
TGCATGTGAGTTCATAAAGGTTTCAACGAGTTCCTAAATAAAATCTAGCTAAGAGGCAATATTAGATGAG
TATAGTGAAGACCAAGTGAGTATATCTTTTGGCAGACATATGCAAATCTTGTGAATATGATTGGATTGAT
ATTATTCAACGGATCATAAAGAAAGAGCTTGATTGGAGGATTAAACAGCATATAAACAAATATGATATTA
AACAAAAAATAACATATAAAATTATAGGGAAAGCCTGCACAGGTAATATTGACCAACAATAGCTTCTTTC
TAACTAGACAAGGCCATGTGTGTTGTAGGACCTCCCAAATATATATTTTCTAATAATTATTTCATCATTT
GCCAATTTATTATATAACCATTTCTCATCCTTCTCCTCATACCACCAAAAACCAACCTTCAAGAACAGAG
AAGAAGTGATTCTCTAAACAACAAAAATAAAATAAAACTCTTCTTTCTCTATTTCTGTTGAAGGTACCTC
ATCATTGCAACACAAACTTAAAGCTTTGTTTGTGTCTGCTTTCAGAAAATGGTAGATCTGAGGGTAAATT
TCTAGTTTTTCTCCTTCATTTTCTTGGTTAGGACCCTTTTCTCTTTTTATTTTTTTGAGCTTTGATCTTT
CTTTAAACTGATCTATTTTTTAATTGATTGGTTATGGTGTAAATATTACATAGCTTTAACTGATAATCTG
ATTACTTTATTTCGTGTGTCTATGATGATGATGATAGTTACAGAACCGACGAACTAGTCTGTACCCGATC
AACACCGAGACCCGTGGCGTCTTCGACCTCAATGGCGTCTGGAACTTCAAGCTGGACTACGGGAAAGGAC
TGGAAGAGAAGTGGTACGAAAGCAAGCTGACCGACACTATTAGTATGGCCGTCCCAAGCAGTTACAATGA
CATTGGCGTGACCAAGGAAATCCGCAACCATATCGGATATGTCTGGTACGAACGTGAGTTCACGGTGCCG
GCCTATCTGAAGGATCAGCGTATCGTGCTCCGCTTCGGCTCTGCAACTCACAAAGCAATTGTCTATGTCA
ATGGTGAGCTGGTCGTGGAGCACAAGGGCGGATTCCTGCCATTCGAAGCGGAAATCAACAACTCGCTGCG
TGATGGCATGAATCGCGTCACCGTCGCCGTGGACAACATCCTCGACGATAGCACCCTCCCGGTGGGGCTG
TACAGCGAGCGCCACGAAGAGGGCCTCGGAAAAGTCATTCGTAACAAGCCGAACTTCGACTTCTTCAACT
ATGCAGGCCTGCACCGTCCGGTGAAAATCTACACGACCCCGTTTACGTACGTCGAGGACATCTCGGTTGT
GACCGACTTCAATGGCCCAACCGGGACTGTGACCTATACGGTGGACTTTCAAGGCAAAGCCGAGACCGTG
AAAGTGTCGGTCGTGGATGAGGAAGGCAAAGTGGTCGCAAGCACCGAGGGCCTGAGCGGTAACGTGGAGA
TTCCGAATGTCATCCTCTGGGAACCACTGAACACGTATCTCTACCAGATCAAAGTGGAACTGGTGAACGA
CGGACTGACCATCGATGTCTATGAAGAGCCGTTCGGCGTGCGGACCGTGGAAGTCAACGACGGCAAGTTC
CTCATCAACAACAAACCGTTCTACTTCAAGGGCTTTGGCAAACATGAGGACACTCCTATCAACGGCCGTG
GCTTTAACGAAGCGAGCAATGTGATGGATTTCAATATCCTCAAATGGATCGGCGCCAACAGCTTCCGGAC
CGCACACTATCCGTACTCTGAAGAGTTGATGCGTCTTGCGGATCGCGAGGGTCTGGTCGTGATCGACGAG
ACTCCGGCAGTTGGCGTGCACCTCAACTTCATGGCCACCACGGGACTCGGCGAAGGCAGCGAGCGCGTCA
GTACCTGGGAGAAGATTCGGACGTTTGAGCACCATCAAGACGTTCTCCGTGAACTGGTGTCTCGTGACAA
GAACCATCCAAGCGTCGTGATGTGGAGCATCGCCAACGAGGCGGCGACTGAGGAAGAGGGCGCGTACGAG
TACTTCAAGCCGTTGGTGGAGCTGACCAAGGAACTCGACCCACAGAAGCGTCCGGTCACGATCGTGCTGT
TTGTGATGGCTACCCCGGAGACGGACAAAGTCGCCGAACTGATTGACGTCATCGCGCTCAATCGCTATAA
CGGATGGTACTTCGATGGCGGTGATCTCGAAGCGGCCAAAGTCCATCTCCGCCAGGAATTTCACGCGTGG
AACAAGCGTTGCCCAGGAAAGCCGATCATGATCACTGAGTACGGCGCAGACACCGTTGCGGGCTTTCACG
ACATTGATCCAGTGATGTTCACCGAGGAATATCAAGTCGAGTACTACCAGGCGAACCACGTCGTGTTCGA
TGAGTTTGAGAACTTCGTGGGTGAGCAAGCGTGGAACTTCGCGGACTTCGCGACCTCTCAGGGCGTGATG
CGCGTCCAAGGAAACAAGAAGGGCGTGTTCACTCGTGACCGCAAGCCGAAGCTCGCCGCGCACGTCTTTC
GCGAGCGCTGGACCAACATTCCAGATTTCGGCTACAAGAACGCTAGCCATCACCATCACCATCACGTGTG
AAGGATCCTGCTTTAATGAGATATGCGAGACGCCTATGATCGCATGATATTTGCTTTCAATTCTGTTGTG
CACGTTGTAAAAAACCTGAGCATGTGTAGCTCAGATCCTTACCGCCGGTTTCGGTTCATTCTAATGAATA
TATCACCCGTTACTATCGTATTTTTATGAATAATATTCTCCGTTCAATTTACTGATTGTACCCTACTACT
TATATGTACAATATTAAAATGAAAACAATATATTGTGCTGAATAGGTTTATAGCGACATCTATGATAGAG
CGCCACAATAACAAACAATTGCGTTTTATTATTACAAATCCAATTTTAAAAAAAGCGGCAGAACCGGTCA
AACCTAAAAGACTGATTACATAAATCTTATTCAAATTTCAAAAGTGCCCCAGGGGCTAGTATCTACGACA
CACCGAGCGGCGAACTAATAACGCTCACTGAAGGGAACTCCGGTTCCCCGCCGGCGCGCATGGGTGAGAT
TCCTTGAAGTTGAGTATTGGCCGTCCGCTCTACCGAAAGTTACGGGCACCATTCAACCCGGTCCAGCACG
GCGGCCGGGTAACCGACTTGCTGCCCCGAGAATTATGCAGCATTTTTTTGGTGTATGTGGGCCCCAAATG
AAGTGCAGGTCAAACCTTGACAGTGACGACAAATCGTTGGGCGGGTCCAGGGCGAATTTTGCGACAACAT
GTCGAGGCTCAGCAGGACCTCTAGAGCGCCACTGGATTTTGGTTTTAGGAATTAGAAATTTTATTGATAG
AAGTATTTTACAAATACAAATACATACTAAGGGTTTCTTATATGCTCAACACATGAGCGAAACCCTATAA
GAACCCTAATTCCCTTATCTGGGAACTACTCACACATTATTATAGAGAGAGATAGATTTGTAGAGAGAGA
CTGGTGATTTCAGCGATGCAGCCGGGCGGCGCTTACAGCTCGTCCTTCTTGTACAGCTCGTCCATGCCGA
GAGTGATCCCGGCGGCGGTCACGAACTCCAGCAGGACCATGTGATCGCGCTTCTCGTTGGGGTCTTTGCT
CAGGGCGGACTGGGTGCTCAGGTAGTGGTTGTCGGGCAGCAGCACGGGGCCGTCGCCGATGGGGGTGTTC
TGCTGGTAGTGGTCGGCGAGCTGCACGCTGCCGTCCTCGATGTTGTGGCGGATCTTGAAGTTCACCTTGA
TGCCGTTCTTCTGCTTGTCGGCCATGATATAGACGTTGTGGCTGTTGTAGTTGTACTCCAGCTTGTGCCC
CAGGATGTTGCCGTCCTCCTTGAAGTCGATGCCCTTCAGCTCGATGCGGTTCACCAGGGTGTCGCCCTCG
AACTTCACCTCGGCGCGGGTCTTGTAGTTGCCGTCGTCCTTGAAGAAGATGGTGCGCTCCTGGACGTAGC
CTTCGGGCATGGCGGACTTGAAGAAGTCGTGCTGCTTCATGTGGTCGGGGTAGCGGCTGAAGCACTGCAC
GCCGTAGGTCAGGGTGGTCACGAGGGTGGGCCAGGGCACGGGCAGCTTGCCGGTGGTGCAGATGAACTTC
AGGGTCAGCTTGCCGTAGGTGGCATCGCCCTCGCCCTCGCCGGACACGCTGAACTTGTGGCCGTTTACGT
CGCCGTCCAGCTCGACCAGGATGGGCACCACCCCGGTGAACAGCTCCTCGCCCTTGCTCACCATGTCGGC
CGAGGATAATGATAGGAGAAGTGAAAAGATGAGAAAGAGAAAAAGATTAGTCTTCACCATGGCTATCGTT
CGTAAATGGTGAAAATTTTCAGAAAATTGCTTTTGCTTTAAAAGAAATGATTTAAATTGCTGCAATAGAA
GTAGAATGCTTGATTGCTTGAGATTCGTTTGTTTTGTATATGTTGTGTTGAGAATTCGCCCTTGTTTTGC
TATTTGTGTATGTTTTCTTGTTTTGGTTTGAGTGAAGAGTGTAGTGAAGGGTTGGTTTGTATTTATAGGT
GAGAAAGGAGATTTGCATGGCAATCACGTGTAAGAATGCATGCATGCATGAGTGTGTGTGGAGAGAGAGA
GATGCTCTTACGTTGTTGTCGGGATTATGTGTTGGAAAAGAGTGACAAGTGACGAACAAAACAATACCAC
TCATCATAGCTCCGCTTATGCATGCTATGTGTGATTTGTAGCTCTTGTTCTGACATGACACTATGAACAA
TTTTTTAAAAAGAAGGTTAAACTTTTATTTAAATAAAAACCCTATGTTAATTTGGTTTCAAGGGCGAATT
CAATTCGGCGTTAATTCAGTACATTAAAAACGTCCGCAATGTGTTATTAAGTTGTCTAAGCGTCAATTTG
TTTACACCACAATATATCCTGCCACCAGCCAGCCAACAGCTCCCCGACCGGCAGCTCGGCACAAAATCAC
CACTCGATACAGGCAGCCCATCAGTCCGGGACGGCGTCAGCGGGAGAGCCGTTGTAAGGCGGCAGACTTT
GCTCATGTTACCGATGCTATTCGGAAGAACGGCAACTAAGCTGCCGGGTTTGAAACACGGATGATCTCGC
GGAGGGTAGCATGTTGATTGTAACGATGACAGAGCGTTGCTGCCTGTGATCAATTCGGGCACGAACCCAG
TGGACATAAGCCTGTTCGGTTCGTAAGCTGTAATGCAAGTAGCGTATGCGCTCACGCAACTGGTCCAGAA
CCTTGACCGAACGCAGCGGTGGTAACGGCGCAGTGGCGGTTTTCATGGCTTGTTATGACTGTTTTTTTGG
GGTACAGTCTATGCCTCGGGCATCCAAGCAGCAAGCGCGTTACGCCGTGGGTCGATGTTTGATGTTATGG
AGCAGCAACGATGTTACGCAGCAGGGCAGTCGCCCTAAAACAAAGTTAAACATCATGGGGGAAGCGGTGA
TCGCCGAAGTATCGACTCAACTATCAGAGGTAGTTGGCGTCATCGAGCGCCATCTCGAACCGACGTTGCT
GGCCGTACATTTGTACGGCTCCGCAGTGGATGGCGGCCTGAAGCCACACAGTGATATTGATTTGCTGGTT
ACGGTGACCGTAAGGCTTGATGAAACAACGCGGCGAGCTTTGATCAACGACCTTTTGGAAACTTCGGCTT
CCCCTGGAGAGAGCGAGATTCTCCGCGCTGTAGAAGTCACCATTGTTGTGCACGACGACATCATTCCGTG
GCGTTATCCAGCTAAGCGCGAACTGCAATTTGGAGAATGGCAGCGCAATGACATTCTTGCAGGTATCTTC
GAGCCAGCCACGATCGACATTGATCTGGCTATCTTGCTGACAAAAGCAAGAGAACATAGCGTTGCCTTGG
TAGGTCCAGCGGCGGAGGAACTCTTTGATCCGGTTCCTGAACAGGATCTATTTGAGGCGCTAAATGAAAC
CTTAACGCTATGGAACTCGCCGCCCGACTGGGCTGGCGATGAGCGAAATGTAGTGCTTACGTTGTCCCGC
ATTTGGTACAGCGCAGTAACCGGCAAAATCGCGCCGAAGGATGTCGCTGCCGACTGGGCAATGGAGCGCC
TGCCGGCCCAGTATCAGCCCGTCATACTTGAAGCTAGACAGGCTTATCTTGGACAAGAAGAAGATCGCTT
GGCCTCGCGCGCAGATCAGTTGGAAGAATTTGTCCACTACGTGAAAGGCGAGATCACCAAGGTAGTCGGC
AAATAATGTCTAGCTAGAAATTCGTTCAAGCCGACGCCGCTTCGCGGCGCGGCTTAACTCAAGCGTTAGA
TGCACTAAGCACATAATTGCTCACAGCCAAACTATCAGGTCAAGTCTGCTTTTATTATTTTTAAGCGTGC
ATAATAAGCCCTACACAAATTGGGAGATATATCATGCATGACCAAAATCCCTTAACGTGAGTTTTCGTTC
CACTGAGCGTCAGACCCCGTAGAAAAGATCAAAGGATCTTCTTGAGATCCTTTTTTTCTGCGCGTAATCT
GCTGCTTGCAAACAAAAAAACCACCGCTACCAGCGGTGGTTTGTTTGCCGGATCAAGAGCTACCAACTCT
TTTTCCGAAGGTAACTGGCTTCAGCAGAGCGCAGATACCAAATACTGTCCTTCTAGTGTAGCCGTAGTTA
GGCCACCACTTCAAGAACTCTGTAGCACCGCCTACATACCTCGCTCTGCTAATCCTGTTACCAGTGGCTG
CTGCCAGTGGCGATAAGTCGTGTCTTACCGGGTTGGACTCAAGACGATAGTTACCGGATAAGGCGCAGCG
GTCGGGCTGAACGGGGGGTTCGTGCACACAGCCCAGCTTGGAGCGAACGACCTACACCGAACTGAGATAC
CTACAGCGTGAGCTATGAGAAAGCGCCACGCTTCCCGAAGGGAGAAAGGCGGACAGGTATCCGGTAAGCG
GCAGGGTCGGAACAGGAGAGCGCACGAGGGAGCTTCCAGGGGGAAACGCCTGGTATCTTTATAGTCCTGT
CGGGTTTCGCCACCTCTGACTTGAGCGTCGATTTTTGTGATGCTCGTCAGGGGGGCGGAGCCTATGGAAA
AACGCCAGCAACGCGGCCTTTTTACGGTTCCTGGCCTTTTGCTGGCCTTTTGCTCACATGTTCTTTCCTG
CGTTATCCCCTGATTCTGTGGATAACCGTATTACCGCCTTTGAGTGAGCTGATACCGCTCGCCGCAGCCG
AACGACCGAGCGCAGCGAGTCAGTGAGCGAGGAAGCGGAAGAGCGCCTGATGCGGTATTTTCTCCTTACG
CATCTGTGCGGTATTTCACACCGCATATGGTGCACTCTCAGTACAATCTGCTCTGATGCCGCATAGTTAA
GCCAGTATACACTCCGCTATCGCTACGTGACTGGGTCATGGCTGCGCCCCGACACCCGCCAACACCCGCT
GACGCGCCCTGACGGGCTTGTCTGCTCCCGGCATCCGCTTACAGACAAGCTGTGACCGTCTCCGGGAGCT
GCATGTGTCAGAGGTTTTCACCGTCATCACCGAAACGCGCGAGGCAGGGTGCCTTGATGTGGGCGCCGGC
GGTCGAGTGGCGACGGCGCGGCTTGTCCGCGCCCTGGTAGATTGCCTGGCCGTAGGCCAGCCATTTTTGA
GCGGCCAGCGGCCGCGATAGGCCGACGCGAAGCGGCGGGGCGTAGGGAGCGCAGCGACCGAAGGGTAGGC
GCTTTTTGCAGCTCTTCGGCTGTGCGCTGGCCAGACAGTTATGCACAGGCCAGGCGGGTTTTAAGAGTTT
TAATAAGTTTTAAAGAGTTTTAGGCGGAAAAATCGCCTTTTTTCTCTTTTATATCAGTCACTTACATGTG
TGACCGGTTCCCAATGTACGGCTTTGGGTTCCCAATGTACGGGTTCCGGTTCCCAATGTACGGCTTTGGG
TTCCCAATGTACGTGCTATCCACAGGAAAGAGACCTTTTCGACCTTTTTCCCCTGCTAGGGCAATTTGCC
CTAGCATCTGCTCCGTACATTAGGAACCGGCGGATGCTTCGCCCTCGATCAGGTTGCGGTAGCGCATGAC
TAGGATCGGGCCAGCCTGCCCCGCCTCCTCCTTCAAATCGTACTCCGGCAGGTCATTTGACCCGATCAGC
TTGCGCACGGTGAAACAGAACTTCTTGAACTCTCCGGCGCTGCCACTGCGTTCGTAGATCGTCTTGAACA
ACCATCTGGCTTCTGCCTTGCCTGCGGCGCGGCGTGCCAGGCGGTAGAGAAAACGGCCGATGCCGGGATC
GATCAAAAAGTAATCGGGGTGAACCGTCAGCACGTCCGGGTTCTTGCCTTCTGTGATCTCGCGGTACATC
CAATCAGCTAGCTCGATCTCGATGTACTCCGGCCGCCCGGTTTCGCTCTTTACGATCTTGTAGCGGCTAA
TCAAGGCTTCACCCTCGGATACCGTCACCAGGCGGCCGTTCTTGGCCTTCTTCGTACGCTGCATGGCAAC
GTGCGTGGTGTTTAACCGAATGCAGGTTTCTACCAGGTCGTCTTTCTGCTTTCCGCCATCGGCTCGCCGG
CAGAACTTGAGTACGTCCGCAACGTGTGGACGGAACACGCGGCCGGGCTTGTCTCCCTTCCCTTCCCGGT
ATCGGTTCATGGATTCGGTTAGATGGGAAACCGCCATCAGTACCAGGTCGTAATCCCACACACTGGCCAT
GCCGGCCGGCCCTGCGGAAACCTCTACGTGCCCGTCTGGAAGCTCGTAGCGGATCACCTCGCCAGCTCGT
CGGTCACGCTTCGACAGACGGAAAACGGCCACGTCCATGATGCTGCGACTATCGCGGGTGCCCACGTCAT
AGAGCATCGGAACGAAAAAATCTGGTTGCTCGTCGCCCTTGGGCGGCTTCCTAATCGACGGCGCACCGGC
TGCCGGCGGTTGCCGGGATTCTTTGCGGATTCGATCAGCGGCCGCTTGCCACGATTCACCGGGGCGTGCT
TCTGCCTCGATGCGTTGCCGCTGGGCGGCCTGCGCGGCCTTCAACTTCTCCACCAGGTCATCACCCAGCG
CCGCGCCGATTTGTACCGGGCCGGATGGTTTGCGACCGCTCACGCCGATTCCTCGGGCTTGGGGGTTCCA
GTGCCATTGCAGGGCCGGCAGACAACCCAGCCGCTTACGCCTGGCCAACCGCCCGTTCCTCCACACATGG
GGCATTCCACGGCGTCGGTGCCTGGTTGTTCTTGATTTTCCATGCCGCCTCCTTTAGCCGCTAAAATTCA
TCTACTCATTTATTCATTTGCTCATTTACTCTGGTAGCTGCGCGATGTATTCAGATAGCAGCTCGGTAAT
GGTCTTGCCTTGGCGTACCGCGTACATCTTCAGCTTGGTGTGATCCTCCGCCGGCAACTGAAAGTTGACC
CGCTTCATGGCTGGCGTGTCTGCCAGGCTGGCCAACGTTGCAGCCTTGCTGCTGCGTGCGCTCGGACGGC
CGGCACTTAGCGTGTTTGTGCTTTTGCTCATTTTCTCTTTACCTCATTAACTCAAATGAGTTTTGATTTA
ATTTCAGCGGCCAGCGCCTGGACCTCGCGGGCAGCGTCGCCCTCGGGTTCTGATTCAAGAACGGTTGTGC
CGGCGGCGGCAGTGCCTGGGTAGCTCACGCGCTGCGTGATACGGGACTCAAGAATGGGCAGCTCGTACCC
GGCCAGCGCCTCGGCAACCTCACCGCCGATGCGCGTGCCTTTGATCGCCCGCGACACGACAAAGGCCGCT
TGTAGCCTTCCATCCGTGACCTCAATGCGCTGCTTAACCAGCTCCACCAGGTCGGCGGTGGCCCATATGT
CGTAAGGGCTTGGCTGCACCGGAATCAGCACGAAGTCGGCTGCCTTGATCGCGGACACAGCCAAGTCCGC
CGCCTGGGGCGCTCCGTCGATCACTACGAAGTCGCGCCGGCCGATGGCCTTCACGTCGCGGTCAATCGTC
GGGCGGTCGATGCCGACAACGGTTAGCGGTTGATCTTCCCGCACGGCCGCCCAATCGCGGGCACTGCCCT
GGGGATCGGAATCGACTAACAGAACATCGGCCCCGGCGAGTTGCAGGGCGCGGGCTAGATGGGTTGCGAT
GGTCGTCTTGCCTGACCCGCCTTTCTGGTTAAGTACAGCGATAACCTTCATGCGTTCCCCTTGCGTATTT
GTTTATTTACTCATCGCATCATATACGCAGCGACCGCATGACGCAAGCTGTTTTACTCAAATACACATCA
CCTTTTTAGACGGCGGCGCTCGGTTTCTTCAGCGGCCAAGCTGGCCGGCCAGGCCGCCAGCTTGGCATCA
GACAAACCGGCCAGGATTTCATGCAGCCGCACGGTTGAGACGTGCGCGGGCGGCTCGAACACGTACCCGG
CCGCGATCATCTCCGCCTCGATCTCTTCGGTAATGAAAAACGGTTCGTCCTGGCCGTCCTGGTGCGGTTT
CATGCTTGTTCCTCTTGGCGTTCATTCTCGGCGGCCGCCAGGGCGTCGGCCTCGGTCAATGCGTCCTCAC
GGAAGGCACCGCGCCGCCTGGCCTCGGTGGGCGTCACTTCCTCGCTGCGCTCAAGTGCGCGGTACAGGGT
CGAGCGATGCACGCCAAGCAGTGCAGCCGCCTCTTTCACGGTGCGGCCTTCCTGGTCGATCAGCTCGCGG
GCGTGCGCGATCTGTGCCGGGGTGAGGGTAGGGCGGGGGCCAAACTTCACGCCTCGGGCCTTGGCGGCCT
CGCGCCCGCTCCGGGTGCGGTCGATGATTAGGGAACGCTCGAACTCGGCAATGCCGGCGAACACGGTCAA
CACCATGCGGCCGGCCGGCGTGGTGGTGTCGGCCCACGGCTCTGCCAGGCTACGCAGGCCCGCGCCGGCC
TCCTGGATGCGCTCGGCAATGTCCAGTAGGTCGCGGGTGCTGCGGGCCAGGCGGTCTAGCCTGGTCACTG
TCACAACGTCGCCAGGGCGTAGGTGGTCAAGCATCCTGGCCAGCTCCGGGCGGTCGCGCCTGGTGCCGGT
GATCTTCTCGGAAAACAGCTTGGTGCAGCCGGCCGCGTGCAGTTCGGCCCGTTGGTTGGTCAAGTCCTGG
TCGTCGGTGCTGACGCGGGCATAGCCCAGCAGGCCAGCGGCGGCGCTCTTGTTCATGGCGTAATGTCTCC
GGTTCTAGTCGCAAGTATTCTACTTTATGCGACTAAAACACGCGACAAGAAAACGCCAGGAAAAGGGCAG
GGCGGCAGCCTGTCGCGTAACTTAGGACTTGTGCGACATGTCGTTTTCAGAAGACGGCTGCACTGAACGT
CAGAAGCCGACTGCACTATAGCAGCGGAGGGGTTGGATCAAAGTACTTTAAAGTACTTTAAAGTACTTTA
AAGTACT
